>Addgene plasmid #206391 | Halo-tagged Sox17FNV | addgene full sequence | sequence record 410040 | Addgene NGS Result
AACCCAGCTTTCTTGTACAAAGTGGTTCGATCTAGAATGGCTAGCCTCGAGTTTAAACCTCGACTGTGCT
TCTAGTTGCCAGCCATCTGTTGTTTGCCCCTCCCCCGTGCCTTCCTTGACCCTGGAAGGTGCCACTCCCA
CTGTCCTTTCCTAATAAAATGAGGAAATTGCATCGCATTGTCTGAGTAGGTGTCATTCTATTCTGGGGGG
TGGGGTGGGGCAGGACAGCAAGGGGGAGGATTGGGAAGACAATAGCAGGCATGCTGGGGATGCGGTGGGC
TCTATGGCTTCTGAGGCGGAAAGAACCAGCTGGGGCTCTAGGGGGTATCCCC
[124 nt withheld, positions 333-456]
C
[91 nt withheld, positions 458-548]
A
[49 nt withheld, positions 550-598]
CCTTTGACGTTGGAGTCCACGTTCTTT
[37 nt withheld, positions 626-662]
ACCCTATCTCGGTCTATTCTTTTGATTTATAAGGGATTTTGCCGATTTCGGCCTATTGGTTAAAAAATGA
GCTGATTTAACAAAAAATTAACGCGAATTAATGCTGTGGAATGTGTGTCAGTTAGGGTGTGGAAAGTCCC
CAGGCTCCCCAGCAGGCAGAAGTATGCAAAGCATGCATCTCAATTAGTCAGCAACCAGGTGTGGAAAGTC
CCCAGGCTCCCCAGCAGGCAGAAGTATGCAAAGCATGCATCTCAATTAGTCAGCAACCATAGTCCCGCCC
CTAACTCCGCCCATCCCGCCCCTAACTCCGCCCAGTTCCGCCCATTCTCCGCCCCATGGCTGACTAATTT
TTTTTATTTATGCAGAGGCCGAGGCCGCCTCTGCCTCTGAGCTATTCCAGAAGTAGTGAGGAGGCTTTTT
TGGAGGCCTAGGCTTTTGCAAAAAGCTCCCGGGAGCTTGTATATCCATTTTCGGATCTGATCAAGAGACA
GGATGAGGATCGTTTCGCATGATTGAACAAGATGGATTGCACGCAGGTTCTCCGGCCGCTTGGGTGGAGA
GGCTATTCGGCTATGACTGGGCACAACAGACAATCGGCTGCTCTGATGCCGCCGTGTTCCGGCTGTCAGC
GCAGGGGCGCCCGGTTCTTTTTGTCAAGACCGACCTGTCCGGTGCCCTGAATGAACTGCAGGACGAGGCA
GCGCGGCTATCGTGGCTGGCCACGACGGGCGTTCCTTGCGCAGCTGTGCTCGACGTTGTCACTGAAGCGG
GAAGGGACTGGCTGCTATTGGGCGAAGTGCCGGGGCAGGATCTCCTGTCATCTCACCTTGCTCCTGCCGA
GAAAGTATCCATCATGGCTGATGCAATGCGGCGGCTGCATACGCTTGATCCGGCTACCTGCCCATTCGAC
CACCAAGCGAAACATCGCATCGAGCGAGCACGTACTCGGATGGAAGCCGGTCTTGTCGATCAGGATGATC
TGGACGAAGAGCATCAGGGGCTCGCGCCAGCCGAACTGTTCGCCAGGCTCAAGGCGCGCATGCCCGACGG
CGAGGATCTCGTCGTGACCCATGGCGATGCCTGCTTGCCGAATATCATGGTGGAAAATGGCCGCTTTTCT
GGATTCATCGACTGTGGCCGGCTGGGTGTGGCGGACCGCTATCAGGACATAGCGTTGGCTACCCGTGATA
TTGCTGAAGAGCTTGGCGGCGAATGGGCTGACCGCTTCCTCGTGCTTTACGGTATCGCCGCTCCCGATTC
GCAGCGCATCGCCTTCTATCGCCTTCTTGACGAGTTCTTCTGAGCGGGACTCTGGGGTTCGCGAAATGAC
CGACCAAGCGACGCCCAACCTGCCATCACGAGATTTCGATTCCACCGCCGCCTTCTATGAAAGGTTGGGC
TTCGGAATCGTTTTCCGGGACGCCGGCTGGATGATCCTCCAGCGCGGGGATCTCATGCTGGAGTTCTTCG
CCCACCCCAACTTGTTTATTGCAGCTTATAATGGTTACAAATAAAGCAATAGCATCACAAATTTCACAAA
TAAAGCATTTTTTTCACTGCATTCTAGTTGTGGTTTGTCCAAACTCATCAATGTATCTTATCATGTCTGT
ATACCGTCGACCTCTAGCTAGAGCTTGGCGTAATCATGGTCATAGCTGTTTCCTGTGTGAAATTGTTATC
CGCTCACAATTCCACACAACATACGAGCCGGAAGCATAAAGTGTAAAGCCTGGGGTGCCTAATGAGTGAG
CTAACTCACATTAATTGCGTTGCGCTCACTGCCCGCTTTCCAGTCGGGAAACCTGTCGTGCCAGCTGCAT
TAATGAATCGGCCAACGCGCGGGGAGAGGCGGTTTGCGTATTGGGCGCTCTTCCGCTTCCTCGCTCACTG
ACTCGCTGCGCTCGGTCGTTCGGCTGCGGCGAGCGGTATCAGCTCACTCAAAGGCGGTAATACGGTTATC
CACAGAATCAGGGGATAACGCAGGAAAGAACATGTGAGCAAAAGGCCAGCAAAAGGCCAGGAACCGTAAA
AAGGCCGCGTTGCTGGCGTTTTTCCATAGGCTCCGCCCCCCTGACGAGCATCACAAAAATCGACGCTCAA
GTCAGAGGTGGCGAAACCCGACAGGACTATAAAGATACCAGGCGTTTCCCCCTGGAAGCTCCCTCGTGCG
CTCTCCTGTTCCGACCCTGCCGCTTACCGGATACCTGTCCGCCTTTCTCCCTTCGGGAAGCGTGGCGCTT
TCTCATAGCTCACGCTGTAGGTATCTCAGTTCGGTGTAGGTCGTTCGCTCCAAGCTGGGCTGTGTGCACG
AACCCCCCGTTCAGCCCGACCGCTGCGCCTTATCCGGTAACTATCGTCTTGAGTCCAACCCGGTAAGACA
CGACTTATCGCCACTGGCAGCAGCCACTGGTAACAGGATTAGCAGAGCGAGGTATGTAGGCGGTGCTACA
GAGTTCTTGAAGTGGTGGCCTAACTACGGCTACACTAGAAGAACAGTATTTGGTATCTGCGCTCTGCTGA
AGCCAGTTACCTTCGGAAAAGGAGTTGGTAGCTCTTGATCCGGCAAACAAACCACCGCTGGTAGCGGTGG
TTTTTTTGTTTGCAAGCAGCAGATTACGCGCAGAAAAAAAGGATCTCAAGAAGATCCTTTGATCTTTTCT
ACGGGGTCTGACGCTCAGTGGAACGAAAACTCACGTTAAGGGATTTTGGTCATGAGATTATCAAAAAGGA
TCTTCACCTAGATCCTTTTAAATTAAAAATGAAGTTTTAAATCAATCTAAAGTATATATGAGTAAACTTG
GTCTGACAGTTACCAATGCTTAATCAGTGAGGCACCTATCTCAGCGATCTGTCTATTTCGTTCATCCATA
GTTGCCTGACTCCCCGTCGTGTAGATAACTACGATACGGGAGGGCTTACCATCTGGCCCCAGTGCTGCAA
TGATACCGCGAGACCCACGCTCACCGGCTCCAGATTTATCAGCAATAAACCAGCCAGCCGGAAGGGCCGA
GCGCAGAAGTGGTCCTGCAACTTTATCCGCCTCCATCCAGTCTATTAATTGTTGCCGGGAAGCTAGAGTA
AGTAGTTCGCCAGTTAATAGTTTGCGCAACGTTGTTGCCATTGCTACAGGCATCGTGGTGTCACGCTCGT
CGTTTGGTATGGCTTCATTCAGCTCCGGTTCCCAACGATCAAGGCGAGTTACATGATCCCCCATGTTGTG
CAAAAAAGCGGTTAGCTCCTTCGGTCCTCCGATCGTTGTCAGAAGTAAGTTGGCCGCAGTGTTATCACTC
ATGGTTATGGCAGCACTGCATAATTCTCTTACTGTCATGCCATCCGTAAGATGCTTTTCTGTGACTGGTG
AGTACTCAACCAAGTCATTCTGAGAATAGTGTATGCGGCGACCGAGTTGCTCTTGCCCGGCGTCAATACG
GGATAATACCGCGCCACATAGCAGAACTTTAAAAGTGCTCATCATTGGAAAACGGTCTTCGGGGCGAAAA
CTCTCAAGGATCTTACCGCTGTTGAGATCCAGTTCGATGTAACCCACTCGTGCACCCAACTGATCTTCAG
CATCTTTTACTTTCACCAGCGTTTCTGGGTGAGCAAAAACAGGAAGGCAAAATGCCGCAAAAAAGGGAAT
AAGGGCGACACGGAAATGTTGAATACTCATACTCTTCCTTTTTCAATATTATTGAAGCATTTATCAGGGT
TATTGTCCCATGAGCGGATACATATTTGAATGTATTTAGAAAAATAAACAAATAGGGGTTCCGCGCACAT
TTCCCCGAAAAGTGCCACCTGACGTCGACGGATCGGGAGATCTCCCGATCCCCTATGGTGCACTCTCAGT
ACAATCTGCTCTGATGCCGCATAGTTAAGCCAGTATCTGCTCCCTGCTTGTGTGTTGGAGGTCGCTGAGT
AGTGCGCGAGCAAAATTTAAGCTACAACAAGGCAAGGCTTGACCGACAATTGCATGAAGAATCTGCTTAG
GGTTAGGCGTTTTGCGCTGCTTCGCGATGTACGGGCCAGATATACGCGTTGACATTGATTATTGACTAGT
TATTAATAGTAATCAATTACGGGGTCATTAGTTCATAGCCCATATATGGAGTTCCGCGTTACATAACTTA
CGGTAAATGGCCCGCCTGGCTGACCGCCCAACGACCCCCGCCCATTGACGTCAATAATGACGTATGTTCC
CATAGTAACGCCAATAGGGACTTTCCATTGACGTCAATGGGTGGAGTATTTACGGTAAACTGCCCACTTG
GCAGTACATCAAGTGTATCATATGCCAAGTACGCCCCCTATTGACGTCAATGACGGTAAATGGCCCGCCT
GGCATTATGCCCAGTACATGACCTTATGGGACTTTCCTACTTGGCAGTACATCTACGTATTAGTCATCGC
TATTACCATGGTGATGCGGTTTTGGCAGTACATCAATGGGCGTGGATAGCGGTTTGACTCACGGGGATTT
CCAAGTCTCCACCCCATTGACGTCAATGGGAGTTTGTTTTGGCACCAAAATCAACGGGACTTTCCAAAAT
GTCGTAACAACTCCGCCCCATTGACGCAAATGGGCGGTAGGCGTGTACGGTGGGAGGTCTATATAAGCAG
AGCTCTCTGGCTAACTAGAGAACCCACTGCTTACTGGCTTATCGAAATTAATACGACTCACTATAGGGAG
ACCCAAGCTGGCTAGTTAAGCTTACCATGGCAGAAATCGGTACTGGCTTTCCATTCGACCCCCATTATGT
GGAAGTCCTGGGCGAGCGCATGCACTACGTCGATGTTGGTCCGCGCGATGGCACCCCTGTGCTGTTCCTG
CACGGTAACCCGACCTCCTCCTACGTGTGGCGCAACATCATCCCGCATGTTGCACCGACCCATCGCTGCA
TTGCTCCAGACCTGATCGGTATGGGCAAATCCGACAAACCAGACCTGGGTTATTTCTTCGACGACCACGT
CCGCTTCATGGATGCCTTCATCGAAGCCCTGGGTCTGGAAGAGGTCGTCCTGGTCATTCACGACTGGGGC
TCCGCTCTGGGTTTCCACTGGGCCAAGCGCAATCCAGAGCGCGTCAAAGGTATTGCATTTATGGAGTTCA
TCCGCCCTATCCCGACCTGGGACGAATGGCCAGAATTTGCCCGCGAGACCTTCCAGGCCTTCCGCACCAC
CGACGTCGGCCGCAAGCTGATCATCGATCAGAACGTTTTTATCGAGGGTACGCTGCCGATGGGTGTCGTC
CGCCCGCTGACTGAAGTCGAGATGGACCATTACCGCGAGCCGTTCCTGAATCCTGTTGACCGCGAGCCAC
TGTGGCGCTTCCCAAACGAGCTGCCAATCGCCGGTGAGCCAGCGAACATCGTCGCGCTGGTCGAAGAATA
CATGGACTGGCTGCACCAGTCCCCTGTCCCGAAGCTGCTGTTCTGGGGCACCCCAGGCGTTCTGATCCCA
CCGGCCGAAGCCGCTCGCCTGGCCAAAAGCCTGCCTAACTGCAAGGCTGTGGACATCGGCCCGGGTCTGA
ATCTGCTGCAAGAAGACAACCCGGACCTGATCGGCAGCGAGATCGCGCGCTGGCTGTCGACGCTCGAGAT
TTCCGGCGAGCCAACCACTGAGGATCTGTACTTTCAGAGCGATAACGCGATCGCCGAAGGAACAAGTTTG
TACAAAAAAGCAGGCTTGAAGGAATTCGGTACCATGAGCAGCCCGGATGCGGGATACGCCAGTGACGACC
AGAGCCAGCCCCGGAGCGCGCAGCCCGCGGTGATGGCAGGGTTGGGCCCCTGTCCCTGGGCCGAGTCCCT
GAGCCCCCTCGGGGATGTAAAGGTGAAAGGCGAGGTGGTGGCGAGTAGCGGGGCGCCAGCCGGGACGTCG
GGCCGAGCCAAAGCGGAGTCTCGCATCCGGCGGCCGATGAACGCCTTTATGGTGTGGGCCAAAGACGAAC
GCAAGCGGTTGGCACAGCAGAACCCAGATCTGCACAACGCAGAGCTAAGCAAGATGCTAGGCAAGTCTTG
GAAGGCGTTGACCTTTGCAGAGAAGCGGCCCTTCAATGAAGAGGCCGTGCGGCTGCGCGTGCAGCATATG
CAGGACCACCCCAACTACAAGTACCGGCCGCGGCGGCGCAAGCAGGTGAAGCGCATGAAGCGGGTGGAGG
GAGGCTTCCTGCACGCTCTCGTCGAGCCCCAGGCCGGCGCGCTTGGTCCCGAGGGCGGCCGCGTGGCCAT
GGATGGCCTGGGTCTGCCTTTCCCGGAGCCGGGCTATCCGGCCGGTCCTCCGCTGATGTCTCCGCACATG
GGCCCCCACTATCGGGACTGCCAGGGACTGGGCGCTCCCGCGCTCGACGGCTACCCTCTGCCCACTCCGG
ACACATCCCCGCTGGATGGCGTGGAGCAGGACCCGGCTTTCTTTGCAGCCCCGCTGCCAGGGGACTGCCC
GGCGGCCGGCACCTACACTTACGCTCCAGTCTCGGACTATGCAGTGTCCGTAGAGCCGCCCGCTGGCCCC
ATGCGAGTGGGGCCGGACCCCTCGGGCCCTGCGATGCCGGGGATCCTGGCGCCCCCCAGCGCTCTGCACC
TGTACTACGGCGCGATGGGCTCGCCCGCCGCAAGTGCGGGGCGCGGTTTCCACGCGCAACCCCAGCAGCC
GCTGCAACCGCAGGCACCGCCCCCGCCACCGCAGCAGCAGCACCCAGCGCACGGCCCCGGGCAACCTTCG
CCCCCTCCCGAGGCTCTGCCCTGCCGGGATGGCACGGAATCCAACCAGCCCACTGAGCTCCTAGGGGAGG
TGGACCGCACGGAATTCGAACAGTATCTGCCCTTTGTGTATAAGCCCGAGATGGGTCTTCCCTACCAGGG
ACACGACTGCGGAGTGAACCTCTCAGACAGCCACGGAGCCATTTCCTCCGTGGTGTCCGACGCTAGCTCA
GCGGTCTACTATTGCAACTACCCCGACATTTAAGCGGCCGC
Features (pLannotate 1.2.2; 24 found; start..end, strand, type, name):
      2..26      -  protein_bind   attB2: mutant version of attB; recombination site for the Gateway® BP reaction BP Clonase™
     69..287     +  polyA_signal   bGH poly(A) signal: bovine growth hormone polyadenylation signal
    291..312     +  promoter       SV40 promoter (fragment): SV40 enhancer and early promoter
    333..691     +  rep_origin     f1 ori (sequence partly withheld): f1 bacteriophage origin of replication; arrow indicates direction of (+) strand synthesis
    775..1104    +  promoter       SV40 promoter: SV40 enhancer and early promoter
   1171..1962    +  CDS            neo: KKA2_KLEPN - Also known as kan, nptII. Experimental evidence at protein level: Swiss-Prot protein existence level 1. Resistance to kanamycin, neomycin, paromomycin, ribostamycin, butirosin and gentamicin B. From Klebsiella pneumoniae.
   1988..2146    +  CDS            ble (fragment): BLE_KLEPN - Experimental evidence at protein level: Swiss-Prot protein existence level 1. Binding protein with a strong affinity to the bleomycin family of antibiotics. Binds to CL990; an antimitotic-antibiotic compound. From Klebsiella pneumoniae.
   2141..2262    +  polyA_signal   SV40 poly(A) signal: SV40 polyadenylation signal
   2335..2351    -  protein_bind   lac operator: The lac repressor binds to the lac operator to inhibit transcription in E. coli. This inhibition can be relieved by adding lactose or isopropyl-β-D-thiogalactopyranoside (IPTG). lac repressor encoded by lacI
   2359..2389    -  promoter       lac promoter: promoter for the E. coli lac operon
   2404..2425    -  protein_bind   CAP binding site: CAP binding activates transcription in the presence of cAMP. E. coli catabolite activator protein
   2438..2530    -  CDS            lacI (fragment): lac repressor; lacI; The lac repressor binds to the lac operator to inhibit transcription in E. coli. This inhibition can be relieved by adding lactose or isopropyl-β-D-thiogalactopyranoside (IPTG).
   2713..3301    -  rep_origin     ori: high-copy-number ColE1/pMB1/pBR322/pUC origin of replication
   3472..4332    -  CDS            AmpR: β-lactamase; bla; confers resistance to ampicillin, carbenicillin, and related antibiotics
   4333..4437    -  promoter       AmpR promoter: bla
   4496..4548    -  misc_feature   bom (fragment): basis of mobility region from pBR322
   4703..5082    +  enhancer       CMV enhancer: human cytomegalovirus immediate early enhancer
   5083..5286    +  promoter       CMV promoter: human cytomegalovirus (CMV) immediate early promoter
   5282..5315    +  LTR            5' LTR (truncated) (fragment): truncated 5' long terminal repeat (LTR) from HIV-1
   5331..5349    +  promoter       T7 promoter: promoter for bacteriophage T7 RNA polymerase
   5379..6269    +  CDS            HaloTag®: modified bacterial dehalogenase that forms covalent bonds with chloroalkane derivatives
   6282..6302    +  CDS            TEV site: tobacco etch virus (TEV) protease recognition and cleavage site
   6324..6348    +  protein_bind   attB1: mutant version of attB; recombination site for the Gateway® BP reaction BP Clonase™
   6366..7622    +  CDS            Sox17: SOX17_MOUSE - Also known as Sox-17. Experimental evidence at protein level: Swiss-Prot protein existence level 1. [Isoform 2]: Has no DNA-binding activity, and does not function as transcriptional activator. From Mus musculus (Mouse).
