[The description below was written by a language model from this plasmid's Addgene catalogue record and pLannotate feature annotations shown in this document.]
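Description:
Halo-tagged Sox17FNV is a mammalian expression plasmid built on the pReceiver-M49 backbone that produces an engineered variant of mouse SOX17 fused at its N terminus to HaloTag. It is maintained in E. coli through a high-copy ColE1/pUC-type origin and selected with ampicillin via the β-lactamase gene. An f1 origin is also present. For selection in mammalian cells, the backbone carries a neomycin/kanamycin phosphotransferase gene driven by the SV40 enhancer/early promoter and terminated by an SV40 polyadenylation signal. The short ble, lacI, bom and HIV-1 LTR matches in the annotation are fragments, probably backbone remnants or incidental similarity rather than functional elements.

The expression cassette is driven by the human CMV immediate-early enhancer and promoter, followed by a T7 promoter that could support in vitro transcription. The open reading frame begins with HaloTag, a modified bacterial dehalogenase that forms covalent bonds with chloroalkane ligands. This is followed by a TEV protease cleavage site and an attB1 Gateway site that forms part of the linker, then the Sox17 coding sequence. An attB2 site and the bovine growth hormone polyadenylation signal lie downstream. The insert was introduced by Gibson cloning. The "FNV" designation marks an engineered form of Sox17, but the record does not spell out which residues are changed.

The stated purpose is single-molecule tracking in mammalian cells. Covalent labelling of the HaloTag with fluorescent chloroalkane dyes allows individual SOX17FNV molecules to be followed in live cells. The associated work concerns an engineered Sox17 that drives conversion of somatic cells to neural stem cells.
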