Addgene plasmid #206391: Halo-tagged Sox17FNV
Purpose: Expresses Halo-tagged mouse SOX17FNV in mammalian cells, for single-molecule tracking.
Depositing lab: Ralf Jauch. Depositing organization: University of Hong Kong. Publication: An engineered Sox17 induces somatic to neural stem cell fate transitions independently from pluripotency reprogramming. Weng M, Hu H, Graus MS, Tan DS, Gao Y, Ren S, Ho DHH, Langer J, Holzner M, Huang Y, Ling GS, Lai CSW, Francois M, Jauch R. Sci Adv. 2023 Aug 25;9(34):eadh2501. doi: 10.1126/sciadv.adh2501. Epub 2023 Aug 23. PubMed 37611093.
Backbone
  Vector backbone: pReceiver-M49
  Vector type: Mammalian Expression
Growth in bacteria
  Bacterial resistance: Ampicillin, 100 μg/mL
  Growth temperature: 37°C
  Growth strain: DH5alpha
  Copy number: High Copy
Gene/Insert
  Gene/Insert name: Sox17FNV
  Species: M. musculus (mouse)
  Entrez Gene: Sox17
  Tag / fusion protein: HaloTag (N terminal on insert)
  Cloning method: Gibson Cloning
Terms and licenses: Academic/Nonprofit Terms; Industry Terms: Not Available to Industry
How to cite: Halo-tagged Sox17FNV was a gift from Ralf Jauch (Addgene plasmid # 206391 ; http://n2t.net/addgene:206391 ; RRID:Addgene_206391)
